Addgene plasmid #50923: pLKO.1-puro U6 sgRNA SOX17 -91
Purpose: U6 driven sgRNA targeting Sox17 -91 bp from TSS
Depositing lab: Rene Maehr & Scot Wolfe. Depositing organization: University of Massachusetts, Worcester. Publication: Cas9 effector-mediated regulation of transcription and differentiation in human pluripotent stem cells. Kearns NA, Genga RM, Enuameh MS, Garber M, Wolfe SA, Maehr R. Development. 2014 Jan;141(1):219-23. doi: 10.1242/dev.103341. PubMed 24346702.
Backbone
  Vector backbone: pLKO.1
  Backbone size w/o insert (bp): 7145
  Vector type: Mammalian Expression, Lentiviral, CRISPR
  Selectable markers: Puromycin
Growth in bacteria
  Bacterial resistance: Ampicillin, 100 μg/mL
  Growth temperature: 37°C
  Growth strain: NEB Stable
  Copy number: High Copy
Gene/Insert
  Gene/Insert name: Sox17 -91 sgRNA
  Species: H. sapiens (human)
  Insert size (bp): 7132
  Entrez Gene: SOX17 (a.k.a. VUR3)
  Promoter: U6
  Cloning method: Restriction Enzyme; 5′ cloning site BfuAI (destroyed during cloning); 3′ cloning site BfuAI (destroyed during cloning)
  Sequencing primers: 5′ CGTGACGTAGAAAGTAATAATTTC; 3′ CCTCGAGCCGCGGCCAAAG
Terms and licenses: Academic/Nonprofit Terms; Industry Terms: Not Available to Industry
Depositor comments: gRNA target sequence GGGCGTGGGCCTAACGACGC
How to cite: pLKO.1-puro U6 sgRNA SOX17 -91 was a gift from Rene Maehr & Scot Wolfe (Addgene plasmid # 50923 ; http://n2t.net/addgene:50923 ; RRID:Addgene_50923)
