[The description below was written by a language model from this plasmid's Addgene catalogue record and pLannotate feature annotations shown in this document.]
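Description:
pLKO.1-puro U6 sgRNA SOX17 -91 is a third-generation-style, self-inactivating lentiviral vector built on the pLKO.1 backbone for delivering a single CRISPR guide RNA into mammalian cells. In bacteria it is maintained as a high-copy plasmid through a ColE1/pUC-type origin and selected with ampicillin via the β-lactamase gene. An f1 origin, SV40 origin and remnants of lac and phage promoter sequences are also carried over from the backbone. The viral portion comprises an RSV promoter fused to a truncated HIV-1 5' LTR, which drives Tat-independent transcription of the genomic RNA in packaging cells. This is followed by the Ψ packaging signal with a partial gag sequence, the Rev response element for nuclear export of the unspliced genome, a cPPT/CTS element, and a ΔU3 3' LTR that inactivates LTR promoter activity after integration.

The payload is a human U6 (RNA polymerase III) promoter driving a guide whose spacer, cloned between BfuAI sites that were destroyed in the process, is joined to the Streptococcus pyogenes Cas9 gRNA scaffold. The spacer is directed at the human SOX17 locus 91 bp upstream of the transcription start site. Downstream, a human PGK promoter expresses puromycin N-acetyltransferase so that transduced cells can be selected with puromycin. No Cas9 is encoded, so the nuclease or a Cas9 effector must be supplied separately. The promoter-proximal target position and the associated study on Cas9 effector-mediated transcriptional regulation in human pluripotent stem cells indicate use for modulating SOX17 expression rather than cutting the gene. The catalogue "insert size" of 7,132 bp matches the full plasmid length, not the short sgRNA insert.
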