Features (pLannotate 1.2.2; 26 found; start..end, strand, type, name):
    529..1128    +  CDS            PuroR: puromycin N-acetyltransferase; pac from Streptomyces alboniger; confers resistance to puromycin
   1171..1254    +  CDS            nef (fragment): NEF_HV1Z2 - Experimental evidence at protein level: Swiss-Prot protein existence level 1. Extracellular Nef protein targets CD4(+) T-lymphocytes for apoptosis by interacting with CXCR4 surface receptors. From Human immunodeficiency virus type 1 group M subtype D (isolate Z2/CDC-Z34) (HIV-1).
   1256..1489    +  LTR            3' LTR (ΔU3): self-inactivating 3' long terminal repeat (LTR) from HIV-1
   1561..1682    +  polyA_signal   SV40 poly(A) signal: SV40 polyadenylation signal
   1722..1857    +  rep_origin     SV40 ori: SV40 origin of replication
   1878..1896    -  promoter       T7 promoter: promoter for bacteriophage T7 RNA polymerase
   1904..2059    +  CDS            lacZα (fragment): LacZα fragment of β-galactosidase; lacZ fragment
   2064..2492    +  rep_origin     f1 ori (sequence partly withheld): f1 bacteriophage origin of replication; arrow indicates direction of (+) strand synthesis
   2545..2649    +  promoter       AmpR promoter: bla
   2650..3510    +  CDS            AmpR: β-lactamase; bla; confers resistance to ampicillin, carbenicillin, and related antibiotics
   3681..4269    +  rep_origin     ori: high-copy-number ColE1/pMB1/pBR322/pUC origin of replication
   4452..4544    +  CDS            lacI (fragment): lac repressor; lacI; The lac repressor binds to the lac operator to inhibit transcription in E. coli. This inhibition can be relieved by adding lactose or isopropyl-β-D-thiogalactopyranoside (IPTG).
   4557..4578    +  protein_bind   CAP binding site: CAP binding activates transcription in the presence of cAMP. E. coli catabolite activator protein
   4593..4623    +  promoter       lac promoter: promoter for the E. coli lac operon
   4631..4647    +  protein_bind   lac operator: The lac repressor binds to the lac operator to inhibit transcription in E. coli. This inhibition can be relieved by adding lactose or isopropyl-β-D-thiogalactopyranoside (IPTG). lac repressor encoded by lacI
   4692..4710    +  promoter       T3 promoter: promoter for bacteriophage T3 RNA polymerase
   4738..4964    +  promoter       RSV promoter: Rous sarcoma virus enhancer/promoter
   4965..5145    +  LTR            5' LTR (truncated): truncated 5' long terminal repeat (LTR) from HIV-1
   5192..5317    +  misc_feature   HIV-1 Ψ: packaging signal of human immunodeficiency virus type 1
   5301..5664    +  CDS            HIV-1 gag (fragment): gag protein from human immunodeficiency virus 1; gag
   5810..6043    +  misc_feature   RRE: The Rev response element (RRE) of HIV-1 allows for Rev-dependent mRNA export from the nucleus to the cytoplasm.
   6420..6520    +  CDS            Rev (fragment): human immunodeficiency virus 1 (HIV-1) Rev protein; rev; enhances nuclear export of unspliced and incompletely spliced viral mRNAs
   6570..6810    +  promoter       U6 promoter: RNA polymerase III promoter for human U6 snRNA
   6839..6914    +  misc_RNA       gRNA scaffold: guide RNA scaffold for the Streptococcus pyogenes CRISPR/Cas9 system
   6963..7080    +  misc_feature   cPPT/CTS: central polypurine tract and central termination sequence of HIV-1
   7129..507     +  promoter       hPGK promoter (across the origin): human phosphoglycerate kinase 1 promoter
>Addgene plasmid #50923 | pLKO.1-puro U6 sgRNA SOX17 -91 | depositor full sequence | sequence record 76529 | pLKO.1-puro U6 sgRNA SOX17 -91 sequence 7132 bps
TTGGGGTTGCGCCTTTTCCAAGGCAGCCCTGGGTTTGCGCAGGGACGCGGCTGCTCTGGGCGTGGTTCCG
GGAAACGCAGCGGCGCCGACCCTGGGTCTCGCACATTCTTCACGTCCGTTCGCAGCGTCACCCGGATCTT
CGCCGCTACCCTTGTGGGCCCCCCGGCGACGCTTCCTGCTCCGCCCCTAAGTCGGGAAGGTTCCTTGCGG
TTCGCGGCGTGCCGGACGTGACAAACGGAAGCCGCACGTCTCACTAGTACCCTCGCAGACGGACAGCGCC
AGGGAGCAATGGCAGCGCGCCGACCGCGATGGGCTGTGGCCAATAGCGGCTGCTCAGCAGGGCGCGCCGA
GAGCAGCGGCCGGGAAGGGGCGGTGCGGGAGGCGGGGTGTGGGGCGGTAGTGTGGGCCCTGTTCCTGCCC
GCGCGGTGTTCCGCATTCTGCAAGCCTCCGGAGCGCACGTCGGCAGTCGGCTCCCTCGTTGACCGAATCA
CCGACCTCTCTCCCCAGGGGGATCCACCGGAGCTTACCATGACCGAGTACAAGCCCACGGTGCGCCTCGC
CACCCGCGACGACGTCCCCAGGGCCGTACGCACCCTCGCCGCCGCGTTCGCCGACTACCCCGCCACGCGC
CACACCGTCGATCCGGACCGCCACATCGAGCGGGTCACCGAGCTGCAAGAACTCTTCCTCACGCGCGTCG
GGCTCGACATCGGCAAGGTGTGGGTCGCGGACGACGGCGCCGCGGTGGCGGTCTGGACCACGCCGGAGAG
CGTCGAAGCGGGGGCGGTGTTCGCCGAGATCGGCCCGCGCATGGCCGAGTTGAGCGGTTCCCGGCTGGCC
GCGCAGCAACAGATGGAAGGCCTCCTGGCGCCGCACCGGCCCAAGGAGCCCGCGTGGTTCCTGGCCACCG
TCGGCGTCTCGCCCGACCACCAGGGCAAGGGTCTGGGCAGCGCCGTCGTGCTCCCCGGAGTGGAGGCGGC
CGAGCGCGCCGGGGTGCCCGCCTTCCTGGAGACCTCCGCGCCCCGCAACCTCCCCTTCTACGAGCGGCTC
GGCTTCACCGTCACCGCCGACGTCGAGGTGCCCGAAGGACCGCGCACCTGGTGCATGACCCGCAAGCCCG
GTGCCTGACGCCCGCCCCACGACCCGCAGCGCCCGACCGAAAGGAGCGCACGACCCCATGCATCGGTACC
TTTAAGACCAATGACTTACAAGGCAGCTGTAGATCTTAGCCACTTTTTAAAAGAAAAGGGGGGACTGGAA
GGGCTAATTCACTCCCAACGAAGACAAGATCTGCTTTTTGCTTGTACTGGGTCTCTCTGGTTAGACCAGA
TCTGAGCCTGGGAGCTCTCTGGCTAACTAGGGAACCCACTGCTTAAGCCTCAATAAAGCTTGCCTTGAGT
GCTTCAAGTAGTGTGTGCCCGTCTGTTGTGTGACTCTGGTAACTAGAGATCCCTCAGACCCTTTTAGTCA
GTGTGGAAAATCTCTAGCAGTAGTAGTTCATGTCATCTTATTATTCAGTATTTATAACTTGCAAAGAAAT
GAATATCAGAGAGTGAGAGGAACTTGTTTATTGCAGCTTATAATGGTTACAAATAAAGCAATAGCATCAC
AAATTTCACAAATAAAGCATTTTTTTCACTGCATTCTAGTTGTGGTTTGTCCAAACTCATCAATGTATCT
TATCATGTCTGGCTCTAGCTATCCCGCCCCTAACTCCGCCCATCCCGCCCCTAACTCCGCCCAGTTCCGC
CCATTCTCCGCCCCATGGCTGACTAATTTTTTTTATTTATGCAGAGGCCGAGGCCGCCTCGGCCTCTGAG
CTATTCCAGAAGTAGTGAGGAGGCTTTTTTGGAGGCCTAGGGACGTACCCAATTCGCCCTATAGTGAGTC
GTATTACGCGCGCTCACTGGCCGTCGTTTTACAACGTCGTGACTGGGAAAACCCTGGCGTTACCCAACTT
AATCGCCTTGCAGCACATCCCCCTTTCGCCAGCTGGCGTAATAGCGAAGAGGCCCGCACCGATCGCCCTT
CCCAACAGTTGCGCAGCCTGAATGGCGAATGGG
[124 nt withheld, positions 2064-2187]
C
[91 nt withheld, positions 2189-2279]
A
[49 nt withheld, positions 2281-2329]
CCTTTGACGTTGGAGTCCACGTTCTTT
[37 nt withheld, positions 2357-2393]
ACCCTATCTCGGTCTATTCTTTTGATTTATAAGGGATTTTGCCGATTTCGGCCTATTGGTTAAAAAATGA
GCTGATTTAACAAAAATTTAACGCGAATTTTAACAAAATATTAACGCTTACAATTTAGGTGGCACTTTTC
GGGGAAATGTGCGCGGAACCCCTATTTGTTTATTTTTCTAAATACATTCAAATATGTATCCGCTCATGAG
ACAATAACCCTGATAAATGCTTCAATAATATTGAAAAAGGAAGAGTATGAGTATTCAACATTTCCGTGTC
GCCCTTATTCCCTTTTTTGCGGCATTTTGCCTTCCTGTTTTTGCTCACCCAGAAACGCTGGTGAAAGTAA
AAGATGCTGAAGATCAGTTGGGTGCACGAGTGGGTTACATCGAACTGGATCTCAACAGCGGTAAGATCCT
TGAGAGTTTTCGCCCCGAAGAACGTTTTCCAATGATGAGCACTTTTAAAGTTCTGCTATGTGGCGCGGTA
TTATCCCGTATTGACGCCGGGCAAGAGCAACTCGGTCGCCGCATACACTATTCTCAGAATGACTTGGTTG
AGTACTCACCAGTCACAGAAAAGCATCTTACGGATGGCATGACAGTAAGAGAATTATGCAGTGCTGCCAT
AACCATGAGTGATAACACTGCGGCCAACTTACTTCTGACAACGATCGGAGGACCGAAGGAGCTAACCGCT
TTTTTGCACAACATGGGGGATCATGTAACTCGCCTTGATCGTTGGGAACCGGAGCTGAATGAAGCCATAC
CAAACGACGAGCGTGACACCACGATGCCTGTAGCAATGGCAACAACGTTGCGCAAACTATTAACTGGCGA
ACTACTTACTCTAGCTTCCCGGCAACAATTAATAGACTGGATGGAGGCGGATAAAGTTGCAGGACCACTT
CTGCGCTCGGCCCTTCCGGCTGGCTGGTTTATTGCTGATAAATCTGGAGCCGGTGAGCGTGGGTCTCGCG
GTATCATTGCAGCACTGGGGCCAGATGGTAAGCCCTCCCGTATCGTAGTTATCTACACGACGGGGAGTCA
GGCAACTATGGATGAACGAAATAGACAGATCGCTGAGATAGGTGCCTCACTGATTAAGCATTGGTAACTG
TCAGACCAAGTTTACTCATATATACTTTAGATTGATTTAAAACTTCATTTTTAATTTAAAAGGATCTAGG
TGAAGATCCTTTTTGATAATCTCATGACCAAAATCCCTTAACGTGAGTTTTCGTTCCACTGAGCGTCAGA
CCCCGTAGAAAAGATCAAAGGATCTTCTTGAGATCCTTTTTTTCTGCGCGTAATCTGCTGCTTGCAAACA
AAAAAACCACCGCTACCAGCGGTGGTTTGTTTGCCGGATCAAGAGCTACCAACTCTTTTTCCGAAGGTAA
CTGGCTTCAGCAGAGCGCAGATACCAAATACTGTTCTTCTAGTGTAGCCGTAGTTAGGCCACCACTTCAA
GAACTCTGTAGCACCGCCTACATACCTCGCTCTGCTAATCCTGTTACCAGTGGCTGCTGCCAGTGGCGAT
AAGTCGTGTCTTACCGGGTTGGACTCAAGACGATAGTTACCGGATAAGGCGCAGCGGTCGGGCTGAACGG
GGGGTTCGTGCACACAGCCCAGCTTGGAGCGAACGACCTACACCGAACTGAGATACCTACAGCGTGAGCT
ATGAGAAAGCGCCACGCTTCCCGAAGGGAGAAAGGCGGACAGGTATCCGGTAAGCGGCAGGGTCGGAACA
GGAGAGCGCACGAGGGAGCTTCCAGGGGGAAACGCCTGGTATCTTTATAGTCCTGTCGGGTTTCGCCACC
TCTGACTTGAGCGTCGATTTTTGTGATGCTCGTCAGGGGGGCGGAGCCTATGGAAAAACGCCAGCAACGC
GGCCTTTTTACGGTTCCTGGCCTTTTGCTGGCCTTTTGCTCACATGTTCTTTCCTGCGTTATCCCCTGAT
TCTGTGGATAACCGTATTACCGCCTTTGAGTGAGCTGATACCGCTCGCCGCAGCCGAACGACCGAGCGCA
GCGAGTCAGTGAGCGAGGAAGCGGAAGAGCGCCCAATACGCAAACCGCCTCTCCCCGCGCGTTGGCCGAT
TCATTAATGCAGCTGGCACGACAGGTTTCCCGACTGGAAAGCGGGCAGTGAGCGCAACGCAATTAATGTG
AGTTAGCTCACTCATTAGGCACCCCAGGCTTTACACTTTATGCTTCCGGCTCGTATGTTGTGTGGAATTG
TGAGCGGATAACAATTTCACACAGGAAACAGCTATGACCATGATTACGCCAAGCGCGCAATTAACCCTCA
CTAAAGGGAACAAAAGCTGGAGCTGCAAGCTTAATGTAGTCTTATGCAATACTCTTGTAGTCTTGCAACA
TGGTAACGATGAGTTAGCAACATGCCTTACAAGGAGAGAAAAAGCACCGTGCATGCCGATTGGTGGAAGT
AAGGTGGTACGATCGTGCCTTATTAGGAAGGCAACAGACGGGTCTGACATGGATTGGACGAACCACTGAA
TTGCCGCATTGCAGAGATATTGTATTTAAGTGCCTAGCTCGATACATAAACGGGTCTCTCTGGTTAGACC
AGATCTGAGCCTGGGAGCTCTCTGGCTAACTAGGGAACCCACTGCTTAAGCCTCAATAAAGCTTGCCTTG
AGTGCTTCAAGTAGTGTGTGCCCGTCTGTTGTGTGACTCTGGTAACTAGAGATCCCTCAGACCCTTTTAG
TCAGTGTGGAAAATCTCTAGCAGTGGCGCCCGAACAGGGACTTGAAAGCGAAAGGGAAACCAGAGGAGCT
CTCTCGACGCAGGACTCGGCTTGCTGAAGCGCGCACGGCAAGAGGCGAGGGGCGGCGACTGGTGAGTACG
CCAAAAATTTTGACTAGCGGAGGCTAGAAGGAGAGAGATGGGTGCGAGAGCGTCAGTATTAAGCGGGGGA
GAATTAGATCGCGATGGGAAAAAATTCGGTTAAGGCCAGGGGGAAAGAAAAAATATAAATTAAAACATAT
AGTATGGGCAAGCAGGGAGCTAGAACGATTCGCAGTTAATCCTGGCCTGTTAGAAACATCAGAAGGCTGT
AGACAAATACTGGGACAGCTACAACCATCCCTTCAGACAGGATCAGAAGAACTTAGATCATTATATAATA
CAGTAGCAACCCTCTATTGTGTGCATCAAAGGATAGAGATAAAAGACACCAAGGAAGCTTTAGACAAGAT
AGAGGAAGAGCAAAACAAAAGTAAGACCACCGCACAGCAAGCGGCCGCTGATCTTCAGACCTGGAGGAGG
AGATATGAGGGACAATTGGAGAAGTGAATTATATAAATATAAAGTAGTAAAAATTGAACCATTAGGAGTA
GCACCCACCAAGGCAAAGAGAAGAGTGGTGCAGAGAGAAAAAAGAGCAGTGGGAATAGGAGCTTTGTTCC
TTGGGTTCTTGGGAGCAGCAGGAAGCACTATGGGCGCAGCGTCAATGACGCTGACGGTACAGGCCAGACA
ATTATTGTCTGGTATAGTGCAGCAGCAGAACAATTTGCTGAGGGCTATTGAGGCGCAACAGCATCTGTTG
CAACTCACAGTCTGGGGCATCAAGCAGCTCCAGGCAAGAATCCTGGCTGTGGAAAGATACCTAAAGGATC
AACAGCTCCTGGGGATTTGGGGTTGCTCTGGAAAACTCATTTGCACCACTGCTGTGCCTTGGAATGCTAG
TTGGAGTAATAAATCTCTGGAACAGATTTGGAATCACACGACCTGGATGGAGTGGGACAGAGAAATTAAC
AATTACACAAGCTTAATACACTCCTTAATTGAAGAATCGCAAAACCAGCAAGAAAAGAATGAACAAGAAT
TATTGGAATTAGATAAATGGGCAAGTTTGTGGAATTGGTTTAACATAACAAATTGGCTGTGGTATATAAA
ATTATTCATAATGATAGTAGGAGGCTTGGTAGGTTTAAGAATAGTTTTTGCTGTACTTTCTATAGTGAAT
AGAGTTAGGCAGGGATATTCACCATTATCGTTTCAGACCCACCTCCCAACCCCGAGGGGACCCGACAGGC
CCGAAGGAATAGAAGAAGAAGGTGGAGAGAGAGACAGAGACAGATCCATTCGATTAGTGAACGGATCTCG
ACGGTATCGATCACGAGACTAGCCTCGAGCGGCCGCCCCCTTCACCGAGGGCCTATTTCCCATGATTCCT
TCATATTTGCATATACGATACAAGGCTGTTAGAGAGATAATTGGAATTAATTTGACTGTAAACACAAAGA
TATTAGTACAAAATACGTGACGTAGAAAGTAATAATTTCTTGGGTAGTTTGCAGTTTTAAAATTATGTTT
TAAAATGGACTATCATATGCTTACCGTAACTTGAAAGTATTTCGATTTCTTGGCTTTATATATCTTGTGG
AAAGGACGAAACACCGGGCGTGGGCCTAACGACGCGTTTTAGAGCTAGAAATAGCAAGTTAAAATAAGGC
TAGTCCGTTATCAACTTGAAAAAGTGGCACCGAGTCGGTGCTTTTTTTGAATTCTCGACCTCGAGACAAA
TGGCAGTATTCATCCACAATTTTAAAAGAAAAGGGGGGATTGGGGGGTACAGTGCAGGGGAAAGAATAGT
AGACATAATAGCAACAGACATACAAACTAAAGAATTACAAAAACAAATTACAAAAATTCAAAATTTTCGG
GTTTATTACAGGGACAGCAGAGATCCACTTTGGCCGCGGCTCGAGGGGG
