>Addgene plasmid #50923 | pLKO.1-puro U6 sgRNA SOX17 -91 | addgene partial sequence | sequence record 78168 | hU6-F 5'-GAGGGCCTATTTCCCATGATT-3'
GGCTGTTAGAGAGATAATTGGAATTAATTTGACTGTAAACACAAAGATATTAGTACAAAATACGTGACGT
AGAAAGTAATAATTTCTTGGGTAGTTTGCAGTTTTAAAATTATGTTTTAAAATGGACTATCATATGCTTA
CCGTAACTTGAAAGTATTTCGATTTCTTGGCTTTATATATCTTGTGGAAAGGACGAAACACCGGGCGTGG
GCCTAACGACGCGTTTTAGAGCTAGAAATAGCAAGTTAAAATAAGGCTAGTCCGTTATCAACTTGAAAAA
GTGGCACCGAGTCGGTGCTTTTTTTGAATTCTCGACCTCGAGACAAATGGCAGTATTCATCCACAATTTT
AAAAGAAAAGGGGGGATTGGGGGGTACAGTGCAGGGGAAAGAATAGTAGACATAATAGCAACAGACATAC
AAACTAAAGAATTACAAAAACAAATTACAAAAATTCAAAATTTTCGGGTTTATTACAGGGACAGCAGAGA
TCCACTTTGGCCGCGGCTCGAGGGGGTTGGGGTTGCGCCTTTTCCAAGGCAGCCCTGGGTTTGCGCAGGG
ACGCGGCTGCTCTGGGCGTGGTTCCGGGAAACGCAGCGGCGCCGACCCTGGGTCTCGCACATTCTTCACG
TCCGTTCGCAGCGTCACCCGGATCTTCGCCGCTACCCTTGTGGGCCCCCCGGCGACGCTTCCTGCTCCGC
CCCTAAGTCGGGAAGGTTCCTTGCGGTTCGCGGCGTGCCGGACGTGACAAACGGAAGCCGCACGTCTCAC
TAGTACCCTCGCAGACGGACAGCGCCAGGGAGCAATGGCAGCGCGCCGACCGCGATGGGCTGTGGCCAAT
AGCGGCTGCTCAGCAGGGCGCGCCGAGAGCAGCGGCCGGGAA
